>Addgene plasmid #145511 | pGBW-m4046200 | depositor full sequence | sequence record 287688 | Full Sequence
GCGGCCGCTTGCTATATTGAAGTACGGATTAGAAGCCGCCGAGCGGGCGACAGCCCTCCGACGGAAGACT
CTCCTCCGTGCGTCCTCGTCTTCACCGGTCGCGTTCCTGAAACGCAGATGTGCCTCGCGCCGCACTGCTC
CGAACAATAAAGATTCTACAATACTAGCTTTTATGGTTATGAAGAGGAAAAATTGGCAGTAACCTGGCCC
CACAAACCTTCAAATTAACGAATCAAATTAACAACCATAGGATGATAATGCGATTAGTTTTTTAGCCTTA
TTTCTGGGGTAATTAATCAGCGAAGCGATGATTTTTGATCTATTAACAGATATATAAATGGAAAAGCTGC
ATAACCACTTTAACTAATACTTTCAACATTTTCAGTTTGTATTACTTCTTATTCAAATGTCATAAAAGTA
TCAACAAAAAATTGTTAATATACCTCTATACTTTAACGTCAAGGAGAAAAAACTATAATGGGTTTTAGAA
AAATGGCATTCCCATCTGGTAAAGTTGAGGGTTGTATGGTACAAGTAACTTGTGGTACAACTACACTTAA
CGGTCTTTGGCTTGATGACGTAGTTTACTGTCCAAGACATGTGATCTGCACCTCTGAAGACATGCTTAAC
CCTAATTATGAAGATTTACTCATTCGTAAGTCTAATCATAATTTCTTGGTACAGGCTGGTAATGTTCAAC
TCAGGGTTATTGGACATTCTATGCAAAATTGTGTACTTAAGCTTAAGGTTGATACAGCCAATCCTAAGAC
ACCTAAGTATAAGTTTGTTCGCATTCAACCAGGACAGACTTTTTCAGTGTTAGCTTGTTACAATGGTTCA
CCATCTGGTGTTTACCAATGTGCTATGAGGCCCAATTTCACTATTAAGGGTTCATTCCTTAATGGTTCAT
GTGGTAGTGTTGGTTTTAACATAGATTATGACTGTGTCTCTTTTTGTTACATGCACCATATGGAATTACC
AACTGGAGTTCATGCTGGCACAGACTTAGAAGGTAACTTTTATGGACCTTTTGTTGACAGGCAAACAGCA
CAAGCAGCTGGTACGGACACAACTATTACAGTTAATGTTTTAGCTTGGTTGTACGCTGCTGTTATAAATG
GAGACAGGTGGTTTCTCAATCGATTTACCACAACTCTTAATGACTTTAACCTTGTGGCTATGAAGTACAA
TTATGAACCTCTAACACAAGACCATGTTGACATACTAGGACCTCTTTCTGCTCAAACTGGAATTGCCGTT
TTAGATATGTGTGCTTCATTAAAAGAATTACTGCAAAATGGTATGAATGGACGTACCATATTGGGTAGTG
CTTTATTAGAAGATGAATTTACACCTTTTGATGTTGTTAGACAATGCTCAGGTGTTACTTTCCTCGTGCC
GAGAGGTTCTTGGAGCCATCCGCAGTTTGAAAAATAAACAGGCCCCTTTTCCTTTGTCGATATCATGTAA
TTAGTTATGTCACGCTTACATTCACGCCCTCCTCCCACATCCGCTCTAACCGAAAAGGAAGGAGTTAGAC
AACCTGAAGTCTAGGTCCCTATTTATTTTTTTTAATAGTTATGTTAGTATTAAGAACGTTATTTATATTT
CAAATTTTTCTTTTTTTTCTGTACAAAGCGGCCGCCGAACCACTAGTGCACTGCAGTACACGGTTTCCTT
GAAATTTTTTTGATTCGGTAATCTCCGAACAGAAGGAAGAACGAAGGAAGGAGCACAGACTTAGATTGGT
ATATATACGCATATGTAGTGTTGAAGAAACATGAAATTGCCCAGTATTCTTAACCCAACTGCACAGAACA
AAAACGTGCAGGAAACGAAGATAAATCATGTCGAAAGCTACATATAAGGAACGTGCTGCTACTCATCCTA
GTCCTGTTGCTGCCAAGCTATTTAATATCATGCACGAAAAGCAAACAAACTTGTGTGCTTCATTGGATGT
TCGTACCACCAAGGAATTACTGGAGTTAGTTGAAGCATTAGGTCCCAAAATTTGTTTACTAAAAACACAT
GTGGATATCTTGACTGATTTTTCCATGGAGGGCACAGTTAAGCCGCTAAAGGCATTATCCGCCAAGTACA
ATTTTTTACTCTTCGAGGACAGAAAATTTGCTGACATTGGTAATACAGTCAAATTGCAGTACTCTGCGGG
TGTATACAGAATAGCAGAATGGGCAGACATTACGAATGCACACGGTGTGGTGGGCCCAGGTATTGTTAGC
GGTTTGAAGCAGGCGGCAGAAGAAGTAACAAAGGAACCTAGAGGCCTTTTGATGTTAGCAGAATTGTCAT
GCAAGGGCTCCCTATCTACTGGAGAATATACTAAGGGTACTGTTGACATTGCGAAGAGCGACAAAGATTT
TGTTATCGGCTTTATTGCTCAAAGAGACATGGGTGGAAGAGATGAAGGTTACGATTGGTTGATTATGACA
CCCGGTGTGGGTTTAGATGACAAGGGAGATGCATTGGGTCAACAGTATAGAACCGTGGATGATGTGGTTT
CTACAGGATCTGACATTATTATTGTTGGAAGAGGACTATTTGCAAAGGGAAGGGATGCTAAGGTAGAGGG
TGAACGTTACAGAAAAGCAGGCTGGGAAGCATATTTGAGAAGATGCGGCCAGCAAAACTAAAAAACTGTA
TTATAAGTAAATGCATGTATACTAAACTCACAAATTAGAGCTTCAATTTAATTATATCAGTTATTACCCG
AGTAACGAAGCATCTGTGCTTCATTTTGTAGAACAAAAATGCAACGCGAGAGCGCTAATTTTTCAAACAA
AGAATCTGAGCTGCATTTTTACAGAACAGAAATGCAACGCGAAAGCGCTATTTTACCAACGAAGAATCTG
TGCTTCATTTTTGTAAAACAAAAATGCAACGCGAGAGCGCTAATTTTTCAAACAAAGAATCTGAGCTGCA
TTTTTACAGAACAGAAATGCAACGCGAGAGCGCTATTTTACCAACAAAGAATCTATACTTCTTTTTTGTT
CTACAAAAATGCATCCCGAGAGCGCTATTTTTCTAACAAAGCATCTTAGATTACTTTTTTTCTCCTTTGT
GCGCTCTATAATGCAGTCTCTTGATAACTTTTTGCACTGTAGGTCCGTTAAGGTTAGAAGAAGGCTACTT
TGGTGTCTATTTTCTCTTCCATAAAAAAAGCCTGACTCCACTTCCCGCGTTTACTGATTACTAGCGAAGC
TGCGGGTGCATTTTTTCAAGATAAAGGCATCCCCGATTATATTCTATACCGATGTGGATTGCGCATACTT
TGTGAACAGAAAGTGATAGCGTTGATGATTCTTCATTGGTCAGAAAATTATGAACGGTTTCTTCTATTTT
GTCTCTATATACTACGTATAGGAAATGTTTACATTTTCGTATTGTTTTCGATTCACTCTATGAATAGTTC
TTACTACAATTTTTTTGTCTAAAGAGTAATACTAGAGATAAACATAAAAAATGTAGAGGTCGAGTTTAGA
TGCAAGTTCAAGGAGCGAAAGGTGGATGGGTAGGTTATATAGGGATATAGCACAGAGATATATAGCAAAG
AGATACTTTTGAGCAATGTTTGTGGAAGCGGTATTCGCAATATTTTAGTAGCTCGTTACAGTCCGGTGCG
TTTTTGGTTTTTTGAAAGTGCGTCATCAGAGCGCTTTTGGTTTTCAAAAGCGCTCTGAAGTTCCTATACT
TTCTAGCTAGAGAATAGGAACTTCCCGAGCGGCCGCGTGTTACAAGCTTGACTCCAGCGTAACTGGACTG
CAATCAACTCACTGGCTCACCTTCACGGGTGGGCCTTTCTTCGGTAGAAAATCAAAGGATCTTCTTGAGA
TCCTTTTTTTCTGCGCGTAATCTGCTGCTTGCAAACAAAAAAACCACCGCTACCAGCGGTGGTTTGTTTG
CCGGATCAAGAGCTACCAACTCTTTTTCCGAGGTAACTGGCTTCAGCAGAGCGCAGATACCAAATACTGT
TCTTCTAGTGTAGCCGTAGTTAGGCCACCACTTCAAGAACTCTGTAGCACCGCCTACATACCTCGCTCTG
CTAATCCTGTTACCAGTGGCTGCTGCCAGTGGCGATAAGTCGTGTCTTACCGGGTTGGACTCAAGACGAT
AGTTACCGGATAAGGCGCAGCGGTCGGGCTGAACGGGGGGTTCGTGCACACAGCCCAGCTTGGAGCGAAC
GACCTACACCGAACTGAGATACCTACAGCGTGAGCTATGAGAAAGCGCCACGCTTCCCGAAGGGAGAAAG
GCGGACAGGTATCCGGTAAGCGGCAGGGTCGGAACAGGAGAGCGCACGAGGGAGCTTCCAGGGGTAAACG
CCTGGTATCTTTATAGTCCTGTCGGGTTTCGCCACCTCTGACTTGAGCATCGATTTTTGTGATGCTCGTC
AGGGGGGCGGAGCCTATGGAAAAACGCCAGCAACGCAGAAAGGCCCACCCGAAGGTGAGCCAGGTGATTA
CATTTGGGCCCTCATCAGAGGTTTTCACCGTCATCACCGAAACGCGCGAGGCAGCTGCGGTAAAGCTCAT
CAGCGTGGTCGTGAAGCGATTCACAGATGTCTGCCTGTTCATCCGCGTCCAGCTCGTTGAGTTTCTCCAG
AAGCGTTAATGTCTGGCTTCTGATAAAGCGGGCCATGTTAAGGGCGGTTTTTTCCTGTTTGGTCACTTAC
CAATGCTTAATCAGTGAGGCACCTATCTCAGCGATCTGTCTATTTCGTTCATCCATAGTTGCCTGACTCC
CCGTCGTGTAGATAACTACGATGCGGGAGGGCTTACCATCTGGCCCCAGTGCTGCAATGATACCGCGAGA
CCCACGCTCACCGGCTCCAGATTTATCAGCAATAAACCAGCCAGCCGGGAGGGCCGAGCGCAGAAGTGAT
CCTGCAACTTTATCCGCCTCCATCCAGTCTATTAATTGTTGCCGGGAAGCTAGAGTAAGTAGTTCGCCAG
TTAATAGTTTGCGCAACGTTGTTGCCATTGCTACAGGCATCGTGGTGTCACGCTCGTCGTTTGGTATGGC
TTCATTCAGCTCCGGTTCCCAACGATCAAGGCGAGTTACATGATCCCCCATGTTGTGCAAAAAAGCGGTT
AGCTCCTTCGGTCCTCCGATCGTTGCCAGAAGTAAGTTGGCCGCAGTGTTATCACTCATGGTTATGGCAG
CACTGCATAATTCTCTTACTGTCATGCCATCCGTGAGATGCTTTTCTGTGACTGGTGAGTACTCAACCAA
GTCATTCTGAGAATAGTGTATGCGGCGACCGAGTTGCTCTTGCCCGGCGTCAATACGGGATAATACCGCG
CCACATAGCAGAACTTTAAAAGTGCTCATCATTGGAAAACGTTCTTCGGGGCGTAAACTCTCAAGGATCT
TACCGCTGTTGAGATCCAGTTCGATGTAACCCACTCGTGCACCCAACTGATCTTCAGCATCTTTTACTTT
CACCAGCGTTTCTGGGTGAGCAAAAACAGGAAGGCAAAATGCCGCAAAAAAGGGAATAAGGGCGACACGG
AAATGTTGAATACTCATTTTAGCTTCCTTAGCTCCTGAAAATCTCGATAACTCAAAAAATACGCCCGGTA
GTGATCTTATTTCATTATGGTGAAAGTTGGAACCTCTTACGTGCCGATCAAGTCAAAAGCCTCCGGTCGG
AGGCTTTTGACTTTCTGCTATGGAGGTCAGGTATGATTTAAATGGTCAGTTAGA
Features (pLannotate 1.2.2; 13 found; start..end, strand, type, name):
     25..466     +  promoter       GAL1 promoter: S. cerevisiae GAL1; inducible promoter, regulated by Gal4
    481..1392    +  CDS            R1A_SARS2 (fragment): Experimental evidence at protein level: Swiss-Prot protein existence level 1. [Non-structural protein 10]: Plays a pivotal role in viral transcription by stimulating both nsp14 3'-5' exoribonuclease and nsp16 2'-O-methyltransferase activities. Therefore plays an essential role in viral mRNAs cap methylation. From Severe acute respiratory syndrome coronavirus 2 (2019-nCoV) (SARS-CoV-2).
   1463..1635    +  terminator     CYC1 terminator (fragment): S. cerevisiae CYC1; transcription terminator for CYC1
   1671..1847    +  promoter       URA3 promoter (fragment): S. cerevisiae URA3
   1848..2651    +  CDS            URA3: orotidine-5'-phosphate decarboxylase, required for uracil biosynthesis; S. cerevisiae URA3; yeast auxotrophic marker, counterselectable with 5-fluoroorotic acid (5-FOA)
   2734..3716    -  rep_origin     2μ ori: yeast 2μ plasmid origin of replication
   3794..3823    +  terminator     T3Te terminator: phage T3 early transcription terminator
   3845..4432    +  rep_origin     ori: high-copy-number ColE1/pMB1/pBR322/pUC origin of replication
   4444..4471    -  terminator     T7Te terminator: phage T7 early transcription terminator
   4495..4686    -  CDS            rop: Rop protein, which maintains plasmids at low copy number; rop
   4687..5547    -  CDS            AmpR: β-lactamase; bla; confers resistance to ampicillin, carbenicillin, and related antibiotics
   5548..5650    -  promoter       cat promoter: promoter of the E. coli cat gene encoding chloramphenicol acetyltransferase
   5651..5682    -  terminator     tonB terminator: bidirectional E. coli tonB-P14 transcription terminator
