[The description below was written by a language model from this plasmid's Addgene catalogue record and pLannotate feature annotations shown in this document.]
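Description:
pGBW-m4046200 is a yeast–E. coli shuttle plasmid for galactose-inducible expression of the SARS-CoV-2 3C-like proteinase (the main protease, a mature cleavage product of the ORF1ab polyprotein) in Saccharomyces cerevisiae. In bacteria it replicates from a high-copy ColE1/pUC-type origin and is selected with ampicillin through a β-lactamase gene that the annotation places downstream of a cat promoter. A short rop-like segment is also annotated next to AmpR, although the record lists the plasmid as high copy. Short phage T3 and T7 early terminators flank the bacterial origin, and a tonB terminator lies upstream of the resistance cassette, presumably insulating these modules from read-through transcription. In yeast, the 2μ origin supports multicopy episomal maintenance. The URA3 marker allows selection in uracil auxotrophs and can be counterselected with 5-FOA.

The expression cassette consists of the GAL1 promoter, which is regulated by Gal4, followed by a wild-type protease coding sequence of about 0.9 kb and a CYC1 terminator fragment. The insert was made by gene synthesis, and the listing of budding yeast alongside the virus as species may reflect codon adaptation, though the record does not say so. The automated annotation labels the coding region as a fragment of the replicase polyprotein 1a. The nsp10 function text attached to it is generic polyprotein text rather than a description of this insert. According to the catalogue entry, the backbone supplies a C-terminal thrombin-cleavable StrepII tag. It is not separately annotated but would permit affinity purification and subsequent tag removal. The plasmid is suited to inducible production of the viral protease in yeast.
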