Addgene plasmid #145511: pGBW-m4046200
Purpose: Yeast Expression plasmid for SARS-CoV-2 3C-like proteinase
Depositing lab: Ginkgo Bioworks & Benjie Chen. Depositing organization: Ginkgo Bioworks.
Backbone
  Vector backbone: AmpR; 2u URA3
  Backbone size w/o insert (bp): 4078
  Vector type: Yeast Expression
  Selectable markers: URA3
Growth in bacteria
  Bacterial resistance: Ampicillin, 100 μg/mL
  Growth temperature: 37°C
  Growth strain: DH5alpha
  Copy number: High Copy
Gene/Insert
  Gene/Insert name: SARS-CoV-2 3C-like proteinase
  Species: S. cerevisiae (budding yeast); Severe acute respiratory syndrome coronavirus 2
  Insert size (bp): 911
  Mutation: wt
  Entrez Gene: ORF1ab (a.k.a. GU280_gp01)
  Promoter: pGAL1
  Tag / fusion protein: Cleavable thrombin;StrepII (C terminal on backbone)
  Cloning method: Unknown
Resource information
  A portion of this plasmid was derived from a plasmid made by: GinkgoBioworks
Depositor comments: NCBI Reference Sequence: YP_009725301.1Created by gene synthesis with Not1 site.
How to cite: pGBW-m4046200 was a gift from Ginkgo Bioworks & Benjie Chen (Addgene plasmid # 145511 ; http://n2t.net/addgene:145511 ; RRID:Addgene_145511)
